Addgene plasmid #138181: pFP.R269
Purpose: Expresses the split mCherry reporter interrupted by the NrdJ-1 intein (in cis)
Depositing lab: Baojun Wang. Depositing organization: University of Edinburgh. Publication: An expanded library of orthogonal split inteins enables modular multi-peptide assemblies. Pinto F, Thornton EL, Wang B. Nat Commun. 2020 Mar 23;11(1):1529. doi: 10.1038/s41467-020-15272-2. PubMed 32251274.
Backbone
  Vector backbone: pSB3T5
  Backbone manufacturer: BioBrick vector, IGEM registry
  Backbone size w/o insert (bp): 3252
  Total vector size (bp): 5656
  Vector type: Bacterial Expression, Synthetic Biology
Growth in bacteria
  Bacterial resistance: Tetracycline, 10 μg/mL
  Growth temperature: 37°C
  Growth strain: DH5alpha
  Copy number: Low Copy
Gene/Insert 1
  Gene/Insert name: araC
  Insert size (bp): 930
  Entrez Gene: araC (a.k.a. b0064, ECK0065)
  Promoter: iPC
  Cloning method: Gibson Cloning
  Sequencing primers: 5′ VF2 - TGCCACCTGACGTCTAAGAA
Gene/Insert 2
  Gene/Insert name: mCherryN(NPC).NrdJ-1.(SEI)mCherryC.H6
  Species: Synthetic
  Insert size (bp): 1182
  Promoter: P(araBAD)
  Tag / fusion protein: 6xHis (C terminal on insert)
  Cloning method: Gibson Cloning
  Sequencing primers: 5′ araC_F2 - AACCCACTGGTGATACCATTCG; 3′ VR - ATTACCGCCTTTGAGTGAGC
Terms and licenses: Academic/Nonprofit Terms; Industry Terms: Not Available to Industry
How to cite: pFP.R269 was a gift from Baojun Wang (Addgene plasmid # 138181 ; http://n2t.net/addgene:138181 ; RRID:Addgene_138181)
