[The description below was written by a language model from this plasmid's Addgene catalogue record and pLannotate feature annotations shown in this document.]
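Description:
pFP.R269 is a 5.6 kb bacterial expression and synthetic biology plasmid built on pSB3T5, a BioBrick vector. It replicates in E. coli from a p15A origin, recorded as low copy, which is compatible with ColE1-type plasmids in the same cell. Selection is by tetracycline, through a tet promoter driving the tetracycline efflux gene. The cloning site is bounded by the BioBrick prefix and suffix and insulated by flanking transcription terminators (T3Te, tonB and his operon). The feature table also flags short fragments of β-lactamase, RSF ori and bom. These appear to be backbone remnants or partial matches rather than functional elements, and ampicillin resistance is not listed.

The payload is an arabinose-inducible reporter module. The araC regulator gene is transcribed in the reverse orientation from its own promoter (listed as iPC) and sits divergent to the araBAD promoter, so downstream expression is switched on by L-arabinose. P(araBAD) drives a single synthetic open reading frame in which mCherry is split into N- and C-terminal fragments. The annotation shows these as two separate mCherry segments, and the unannotated gap between them corresponds to the inserted NrdJ-1 intein. The insert name indicates short flanking extein residues (NPC and SEI) at the junctions and a C-terminal 6xHis tag for detection or purification.

Because the intein is contiguous (in cis), it should excise itself after translation and ligate the two mCherry halves. Red fluorescence would then serve as a readout of NrdJ-1 splicing at this site. The construct belongs to a study characterising a library of orthogonal split inteins, although the record does not spell out its role there.
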