Features (pLannotate 1.2.2; 16 found; start..end, strand, type, name):
     48..77      -  terminator     T3Te terminator: phage T3 early transcription terminator
    124..145     +  misc_feature   BioBrick prefix: BioBrick prefix for parts that do not start with "ATG"
    146..1024    -  CDS            araC: L-arabinose regulatory protein; araC
   1051..1335    +  promoter       araBAD promoter: araBAD; promoter of the L-arabinose operon of E. coli; the araC regulatory gene is transcribed in the opposite direction (Guzman et al., 1995)
   1365..1841    +  CDS            mCherry (fragment): monomeric derivative of DsRed fluorescent protein (Shaner et al., 2004) mammalian codon-optimized
   2294..2525    +  CDS            mCherry (fragment): monomeric derivative of DsRed fluorescent protein (Shaner et al., 2004) mammalian codon-optimized
   2550..2570    +  misc_feature   BioBrick suffix: universal suffix for all parts
   2606..2637    +  terminator     tonB terminator: bidirectional E. coli tonB-P14 transcription terminator
   2684..2724    -  terminator     bacterial terminator (fragment): putative bacterial transcription terminator
   2737..2982    +  CDS            bla(M) (fragment): β-lactamase lacking the signal sequence; bla(M); allows cytosolic expression of β-lactamase
   3148..3692    +  rep_origin     p15A ori: Plasmids containing the medium-copy-number p15A origin of replication can be propagated in E. coli cells that contain a second plasmid with the ColE1 origin.
   3780..3835    +  rep_origin     RSF ori (fragment): Plasmids containing the RSF 1030 origin of replication can be propagated in E. coli cells that contain additional plasmids with compatible origins.
   3934..3960    -  misc_feature   bom (fragment): basis of mobility region from pBR322
   4308..4336    +  promoter       tet promoter: E. coli promoter for tetracycline efflux protein gene
   4384..5572    +  CDS            TcR (fragment): tetracycline efflux protein; tet; confers resistance to tetracycline
   5585..5644    +  terminator     his operon terminator: This putative transcriptin terminator from the E. coli his operon has a 2-bp deletion introduced during synthesis. Its efficiency has not been determined.
>Addgene plasmid #138181 | pFP.R269 | addgene full sequence | sequence record 296586 | Addgene NGS Result
TGCCACCTGACGTCTAAGAAAAGGAATATTCAGCAATTTGCCCGTGCCGAAGAAAGGCCCACCCGTGAAG
GTGAGCCAGTGAGTTGATTGCTACGTAATTAGTTAGTTAGCCCTTAGTGACTCGAATTCGCGGCCGCTTC
TAGAGTTATGACAACTTGACGGCTACATCATTCACTTTTTCTTCACAACCGGCACGGAACTCGCTCGGGC
TGGCCCCGGTGCATTTTTTAAATACCCGCGAGAAATAGAGTTGATCGTCAAAACCAACATTGCGACCGAC
GGTGGCGATAGGCATCCGGGTGGTGCTCAAAAGCAGCTTCGCCTGGCTGATACGTTGGTCCTCGCGCCAG
CTTAAGACGCTAATCCCTAACTGCTGGCGGAAAAGATGTGACAGACGCGACGGCGACAAGCAAACATGCT
GTGCGACGCTGGCGATATCAAAATTGCTGTCTGCCAGGTGATCGCTGATGTACTGACAAGCCTCGCGTAC
CCGATTATCCATCGGTGGATGGAGCGACTCGTTAATCGCTTCCATGCGCCGCAGTAACAATTGCTCAAGC
AGATTTATCGCCAGCAGCTCCGAATAGCGCCCTTCCCCTTGCCCGGCGTTAATGATTTGCCCAAACAGGT
CGCTGAAATGCGGCTGGTGCGCTTCATCCGGGCGAAAGAACCCCGTATTGGCAAATATTGACGGCCAGTT
AAGCCATTCATGCCAGTAGGCGCGCGGACGAAAGTAAACCCACTGGTGATACCATTCGCGAGCCTCCGGA
TGACGACCGTAGTGATGAATCTCTCCTGGCGGGAACAGCAAAATATCACCCGGTCGGCAAACAAATTCTC
GTCCCTGATTTTTCACCACCCCCTGACCGCGAATGGTGAGATTGAGAATATAACCTTTCATTCCCAGCGG
TCGGTCGATAAAAAAATCGAGATAACCGTTGGCCTCAATCGGCGTTAAACCCGCCACCAGATGGGCATTA
AACGAGTATCCCGGCAGCAGGGGATCATTTTGCGCTTCAGCCATACTTTTCATACTCCCGCCATTCAGAG
AAGAAACCAATTGTCCATATTGCATCAGACATTGCCGTCACTGCGTCTTTTACTGGCTCTTCTCGCTAAC
CAAACCGGTAACCCCGCTTATTAAAAGCATTCTGTAACAAAGCGGGACCAAAGCCATGACAAAAACGCGT
AACAAAAGTGTCTATAATCACGGCAGAAAAGTCCACATTGATTATTTGCACGGCGTCACACTTTGCTATG
CCATAGCATTTTTATCCATAAGATTAGCGGATCCTACCTGACGCTTTTTATCGCAACTCTCTACTGTTTC
TCCATTACTAGAGATTAAAGAGGAGAAATACTAGATGGTGAGCAAGGGCGAAGAAGACAACATGGCCATC
ATCAAGGAGTTCATGCGCTTCAAGGTGCACATGGAGGGCTCCGTGAACGGCCACGAGTTCGAGATCGAGG
GCGAGGGCGAGGGCCGCCCCTACGAGGGCACCCAGACCGCCAAGCTGAAGGTGACCAAGGGTGGCCCCCT
GCCCTTCGCCTGGGACATCCTGTCCCCTCAGTTCATGTACGGCTCCAAGGCCTACGTGAAGCACCCCGCC
GACATCCCCGACTACTTGAAGCTGTCCTTCCCCGAGGGCTTCAAGTGGGAGCGCGTGATGAACTTCGAGG
ACGGCGGCGTGGTGACCGTGACCCAGGACTCCTCCTTGCAGGACGGCGAGTTCATCTACAAGGTGAAGCT
GCGCGGCACCAACTTCCCCTCCGACGGCCCCGTAATGCAGAAGAAGACCATGGGCTGGGAGGCCTCCTCC
GAGCGGATGTACCCCGAGGACAATCCGTGTTGTCTGGTTGGTAGCAGCGAAATCATTACCCGTAATTATG
GTAAAACCACCATCAAAGAAGTGGTCGAGATCTTCGATAACGACAAAAACATTCAGGTGCTGGCCTTTAA
TACCCATACCGATAATATTGAATGGGCACCGATTAAAGCAGCACAGCTGACCCGTCCGAATGCAGAACTG
GTTGAACTGGAAATTGATACCCTGCATGGTGTTAAAACCATTCGTTGTACACCGGATCATCCTGTGTATA
CCAAAAATCGTGGTTATGTTCGTGCAGATGAACTGACCGATGATGATGAACTGGTGGTTGCAATTATGGA
AGCCAAAACCTATATCGGCAAACTGAAAAGCCGTAAAATTGTGAGCAACGAGGATACCTATGATATTCAG
ACCAGCACCCATAACTTTTTCGCCAATGATATTCTGGTGCATAATTCAGAGATCGGCGCCCTGAAGGGCG
AGATCAAGCAGAGGCTGAAGCTGAAGGACGGCGGCCACTACGACGCTGAGGTCAAGACCACCTACAAGGC
CAAGAAGCCCGTGCAGCTGCCCGGCGCCTACAACGTCAACATCAAGTTGGACATCACCTCCCACAACGAG
GACTACACCATCGTGGAACAGTACGAACGCGCCGAGGGCCGCCACTCCACCGGCGGCATGGACGAGCTGT
ACAAGCATCATCACCATCACCACTAATAATACTAGTAGCGGCCGCTGCAGGAGTCACTAAGGGTTAGTTA
GTTAGATTAGCAGAAAGTCAAAAGCCTCCGACCGGAGGCTTTTGACTAAAACTTCCCTTGGGGTTATCAT
TGGGGCTCACTCAAAGGCGGTAATCAGATAAAAAAAATCCTTAGCTTTCGCTAAGGATGATTTCTGCTAG
AGATGGAATAGACTGGATGGAGGCGGATAAAGTTGCAGGACCACTTCTGCGCTCGGCCCTTCCGGCTGGC
TGGTTTATTGCTGATAAATCTGGAGCCGGTGAGCGTGGGTCTCGCGGTATCATTGCAGCACTGGGGCCAG
ATGGTAAGCCCTCCCGTATCGTAGTTATCTACACGACGGGGAGTCAGGCAACTATGGATGAACGAAATAG
ACAGATCGCTGAGATAGGTGCCTCACTGATTAAGCATTGGTAACTGTCAGACCAAGTTTACTCATATATA
CTTTAGATTGATTTAAAACTTCATTTTTAATTTAAAAGGATCTAGGTGAAGATCCTTTTTGATAATCTCA
TGACCAAAATCCCTTAACGTGAGTTTTCGTTCCACTGAGCGTCAGACCCCTTAATAAGATGATCTTCTTG
AGATCGTTTTGGTCTGCGCGTAATCTCTTGCTCTGAAAACGAAAAAACCGCCTTGCAGGGCGGTTTTCGA
AGGTTCTCTGAGCTACCAACTCTTTGAACCGAGGTAACTGGCTTGGAGGAGCGCAGTCACCAAAACTTGT
CCTTTCAGTTTAGCCTTAACCGGCGCATGACTTCAAGACTAACTCCTCTAAATCAATTACCAGTGGCTGC
TGCCAGTGGTGCTTTTGCATGTCTTTCCGGGTTGGACTCAAGACGATAGTTACCGGATAAGGCGCAGCGG
TCGGACTGAACGGGGGGTTCGTGCATACAGTCCAGCTTGGAGCGAACTGCCTACCCGGAACTGAGTGTCA
GGCGTGGAATGAGACAAACGCGGCCATAACAGCGGAATGACACCGGTAAACCGAAAGGCAGGAACAGGAG
AGCGCACGAGGGAGCCGCCAGGGGGAAACGCCTGGTATCTTTATAGTCCTGTCGGGTTTCGCCACCACTG
ATTTGAGCGTCAGATTTCGTGATGCTTGTCAGGGGGGCGGAGCCTATGGAAAAACGGCTTTGCCGCGGCC
CTCTCACTTCCCTGTTAAGTATCTTCCTGGCATCTTCCAGGAAATCTCCGCCCCGTTCGTAAGCCATTTC
CGCTCGCCGCAGTCGAACGACCGAGCGTAGCGAGTCAGTGAGCGAGGAAGCGGAATATATCCTGTATCAC
ATATTCTGCTGACGCACCGGTGCAGCCTTTTTTCTCCTGCCACATGAAGCACTTCACTGACACCCTCATC
AGTGCCAACATAGTAAGCCAGTATACACTCCGCTAGCGCTGAGGTCTGCCTCGTGAAGAAGGTGTTGCTG
ACTCATACCAGGCCTGAATCGCCCCATCATCCAGCCAGAAAGTGAGGGAGCCACGGTTGATGAGAGCTTT
GTTGTAGGTGGACCAGTTGGTGATTTTGAACTTTTGCTTTGCCACGGAACGGTCTGCGTTGTCGGGAAGA
TGCGTGATCTGATCCTTCAACTCAGCAAAAGTTCGATTTATTCAACAAAGCCACGTTGTGTCTCAAAATC
TCTGATGTTACATTGCACAAGATAAAAATATATCATCATGAACAATAAAACTGTCTGCTTACATAAACAG
TAATACAAGGGGTGTTTACTAGAGGAGATTCTCATGTTTGACAGCTTATCATCGATAAGCTTTAATGCGG
TAGTTTATCACAGTTAAATTGCTAACGCAGTCAGGCACCGTGTATGAAATCTAACAATGCGCTCATCGTC
ATTCTCGGCACCGTCACCCTGGACGCTGTAGGCATAGGCTTGGTTATGCCGGTACTGCCGGGCCTCTTGC
GGGATATCGTCCATTCCGACAGTATTGCCAGTCACTATGGCGTGCTGCTTGCGCTCTATGCGTTGATGCA
ATTTCTTTGCGCACCCGTTCTCGGAGCCCTGTCCGACCGCTTTGGCCGCCGTCCAGTCCTGCTCGCTTCG
CTCCTTGGAGCCACTATCGACTACGCGATCATGGCGACCACACCCGTCCTGTGGATTCTCTACGCCGGAC
GCATCGTGGCGGGCATCACGGGTGCCACAGGTGCGGTTGCTGGTGCCTATATCGCCGACATCACCGATGG
GGAAGATCGGGCTCGCCACTTCGGGCTCATGAGCGCTTGTTTCGGCGTGGGTATGGTGGCAGGCCCCGTG
GCCGGGGGACTGTTGGGTGCCATCTCCTTGCATGCACCATTCCTTGCGGCGGCGGTGCTCAACGGCCTCA
ACCTCCTCCTGGGCTGCTTCCTTATGCAGGAATCGCATAAGGGAGAGCGCCGTCCGATGCCCTTGCGTGC
CTTCAATCCAGTCAGCTCCTTCCGGTGGGCGCGGGGCATGACTATCGTCGCCGCACTTATGACTGTTTTC
TTTATCATGCAACTCGTAGGACAGGTTCCGGCAGCGCTCTGGGTCATTTTCGGCGAGGACCGCTTTCGCT
GGAGCGCGACGATGATCGGCCTGTCGCTTGCGGTATTCGGAATCTTGCACGCCCTCGCTCAAGCCTTCGT
CACGGGCCCCGCCACCAAACGTTTCGGCGAGAAGCAGGCCATTATCGCGGGCATGGCGGCCGACGCGCTG
GGCTACGTCTTGCTGGCGTTCGCGACGCGCGGCTGGATGGCCTTCCCCATTATGATTCTTCTCGCTTCCG
GCGGCATCGGTATGCCCGCGTTGCAGGCCATGCTGTCCCGCCAAGTAGATGACGACCATCAGGGACAGCT
TCAAGGGTCGCTCGCGGCTCTTACCAGCCTCACTTCGATCATTGGACCGCTGATCGTCACGGCGATTTAT
GCCGCCTCGGCGAGCACATGGAACGGGTTGGCATGGATTGTAGGTGCCGCCCTTTACCTTGTCTGCCTCC
CCGCGTTGCGTCGCGGTGCATGGAGCCGGGCCACCTCGACCTAATAATACTAGCTCCGGCAAAAAAACGG
GCAAGGTGTCACCACCCTGCCCTTTTTCTTTAAAACCGAAAAGATTACTTCGCGTT
